>Addgene plasmid #175008 | pcDNA3-Akt-STOPS-NES | addgene full sequence | sequence record 344936 | Addgene NGS Result
CCACCTGACGTCGACGGATCGGGAGATCTCCCGATCCCCTATGGTGCACTCTCAGTACAATCTGCTCTGA
TGCCGCATAGTTAAGCCAGTATCTGCTCCCTGCTTGTGTGTTGGAGGTCGCTGAGTAGTGCGCGAGCAAA
ATTTAAGCTACAACAAGGCAAGGCTTGACCGACAATTGCATGAAGAATCTGCTTAGGGTTAGGCGTTTTG
CGCTGCTTCGCGATGTACGGGCCAGATATACGCGTTGACATTGATTATTGACTAGTTATTAATAGTAATC
AATTACGGGGTCATTAGTTCATAGCCCATATATGGAGTTCCGCGTTACATAACTTACGGTAAATGGCCCG
CCTGGCTGACCGCCCAACGACCCCCGCCCATTGACGTCAATAATGACGTATGTTCCCATAGTAACGCCAA
TAGGGACTTTCCATTGACGTCAATGGGTGGAGTATTTACGGTAAACTGCCCACTTGGCAGTACATCAAGT
GTATCATATGCCAAGTACGCCCCCTATTGACGTCAATGACGGTAAATGGCCCGCCTGGCATTATGCCCAG
TACATGACCTTATGGGACTTTCCTACTTGGCAGTACATCTACGTATTAGTCATCGCTATTACCATGGTGA
TGCGGTTTTGGCAGTACATCAATGGGCGTGGATAGCGGTTTGACTCACGGGGATTTCCAAGTCTCCACCC
CATTGACGTCAATGGGAGTTTGTTTTGGCACCAAAATCAACGGGACTTTCCAAAATGTCGTAACAACTCC
GCCCCATTGACGCAAATGGGCGGTAGGCGTGTACGGTGGGAGGTCTATATAAGCAGAGCTCTCTGGCTAA
CTAGAGAACCCACTGCTTACTGGCTTATCGAAATTAATACGACTCACTATAGGGAGACCCAAGCTTGCGG
CCGCCACCATGGTGCGGGGTTCTCATCATCATCATCATCATGGTATGGCTAGCATGACTGGTGGACAGCA
AATGGGTCGGGATCTGTACGACGATGACGATAAGGATCCCATGGTGAGCAAGGGCGAGGAGGATAACATG
GCCATCATCAAGGAGTTCATGCGCTTCAAGGTGCACATGGAGGGCTCCGTGAACGGCCACGAGTTCGAGA
TCGAGGGCGAGGGCGAGGGCCGCCCCTACGAGGGCACCCAGACCGCCAAGCTGAAGGTGACCAAGGGTGG
CCCCCTGCCCTTCGCCTGGGACATCCTGTCCCCTCAGTTCATGTACGGCTCCAAGGCCTACGTGAAGCAC
CCCGCCGACATCCCCGACTACTTGAAGCTGTCCTTCCCCGAGGGCTTCAAGTGGGAGCGCGTGATGAACT
TCGAGGACGGCGGCGTGGTGACCGTGACCCAGGACTCCTCCCTGCAGGACGGCGAGTTCATCTACAAGGT
GAAGCTGCGCGGCACCAACTTCCCCTCCGACGGCCCCGTAATGCAGAAGAAGACCATGGGCTGGGAGGCC
TCCTCCGAGCGGATGTACCCCGAGGACGGCGCCCTGAAGGGCGAGATCAAGCAGAGGCTGAAGCTGAAGG
ACGGCGGCCACTACGACGCTGAGGTCAAGACCACCTACAAGGCCAAGAAGCCCGTGCAGCTGCCCGGCGC
CTACAACGTCAACATCAAGTTGGACATCACCTCCCACAACGAGGACTACACCATCGTGGAACAGTACGAA
CGCGCCGAGGGCCGCCACTCCACCGGCGGCATGGACGAGCTGTACAAGCGCATGCATCCTCGTCCGCGCT
CGTGCACCTGGCCGGACCCCAGGCCGGAGTTTGGAGTCGACCCTCGTCCGCGCTCGTGCACCTGGCCGGA
CCCCAGGCCGGAGTTTGGAGGTACCGGCGGCAGCGAGCTCCCTCGTCCGCGCTCGTGCACCTGGCCGGAC
CCCAGGCCGGAGTTTGAATTCCTGCCCCCCCTGGAGCGCCTGACCCTGTAATCTAGAGGGCCCTATTCTA
TAGTGTCACCTAAATGCTAGAGCTCGCTGATCAGCCTCGACTGTGCCTTCTAGTTGCCAGCCATCTGTTG
TTTGCCCCTCCCCCGTGCCTTCCTTGACCCTGGAAGGTGCCACTCCCACTGTCCTTTCCTAATAAAATGA
GGAAATTGCATCGCATTGTCTGAGTAGGTGTCATTCTATTCTGGGGGGTGGGGTGGGGCAGGACAGCAAG
GGGGAGGATTGGGAAGACAATAGCAGGCATGCTGGGGATGCGGTGGGCTCTATGGCTTCTGAGGCGGAAA
GAACCAGCTGGGGCTCTAGGGGGTATCCCC
[124 nt withheld, positions 2271-2394]
C
[91 nt withheld, positions 2396-2486]
A
[49 nt withheld, positions 2488-2536]
CCTTTGACGTTGGAGTCCACGTTCTTT
[37 nt withheld, positions 2564-2600]
ACCCTATCTCGGTCTATTCTTTTGATTTATAAGGGATTTTGCCGATTTCGGCCTATTGGTTAAAAAATGA
GCTGATTTAACAAAAATTTAACGCGAATTAATTCTGTGGAATGTGTGTCAGTTAGGGTGTGGAAAGTCCC
CAGGCTCCCCAGCAGGCAGAAGTATGCAAAGCATGCATCTCAATTAGTCAGCAACCAGGTGTGGAAAGTC
CCCAGGCTCCCCAGCAGGCAGAAGTATGCAAAGCATGCATCTCAATTAGTCAGCAACCATAGTCCCGCCC
CTAACTCCGCCCATCCCGCCCCTAACTCCGCCCAGTTCCGCCCATTCTCCGCCCCATGGCTGACTAATTT
TTTTTATTTATGCAGAGGCCGAGGCCGCCTCTGCCTCTGAGCTATTCCAGAAGTAGTGAGGAGGCTTTTT
TGGAGGCCTAGGCTTTTGCAAAAAGCTCCCGGGAGCTTGTATATCCATTTTCGGATCTGATCAAGAGACA
GGATGAGGATCGTTTCGCATGATTGAACAAGATGGATTGCACGCAGGTTCTCCGGCCGCTTGGGTGGAGA
GGCTATTCGGCTATGACTGGGCACAACAGACAATCGGCTGCTCTGATGCCGCCGTGTTCCGGCTGTCAGC
GCAGGGGCGCCCGGTTCTTTTTGTCAAGACCGACCTGTCCGGTGCCCTGAATGAACTGCAGGACGAGGCA
GCGCGGCTATCGTGGCTGGCCACGACGGGCGTTCCTTGCGCAGCTGTGCTCGACGTTGTCACTGAAGCGG
GAAGGGACTGGCTGCTATTGGGCGAAGTGCCGGGGCAGGATCTCCTGTCATCTCACCTTGCTCCTGCCGA
GAAAGTATCCATCATGGCTGATGCAATGCGGCGGCTGCATACGCTTGATCCGGCTACCTGCCCATTCGAC
CACCAAGCGAAACATCGCATCGAGCGAGCACGTACTCGGATGGAAGCCGGTCTTGTCGATCAGGATGATC
TGGACGAAGAGCATCAGGGGCTCGCGCCAGCCGAACTGTTCGCCAGGCTCAAGGCGCGCATGCCCGACGG
CGAGGATCTCGTCGTGACCCATGGCGATGCCTGCTTGCCGAATATCATGGTGGAAAATGGCCGCTTTTCT
GGATTCATCGACTGTGGCCGGCTGGGTGTGGCGGACCGCTATCAGGACATAGCGTTGGCTACCCGTGATA
TTGCTGAAGAGCTTGGCGGCGAATGGGCTGACCGCTTCCTCGTGCTTTACGGTATCGCCGCTCCCGATTC
GCAGCGCATCGCCTTCTATCGCCTTCTTGACGAGTTCTTCTGAGCGGGACTCTGGGGTTCGAAATGACCG
ACCAAGCGACGCCCAACCTGCCATCACGAGATTTCGATTCCACCGCCGCCTTCTATGAAAGGTTGGGCTT
CGGAATCGTTTTCCGGGACGCCGGCTGGATGATCCTCCAGCGCGGGGATCTCATGCTGGAGTTCTTCGCC
CACCCCAACTTGTTTATTGCAGCTTATAATGGTTACAAATAAAGCAATAGCATCACAAATTTCACAAATA
AAGCATTTTTTTCACTGCATTCTAGTTGTGGTTTGTCCAAACTCATCAATGTATCTTATCATGTCTGTAT
ACCGTCGACCTCTAGCTAGAGCTTGGCGTAATCATGGTCATAGCTGTTTCCTGTGTGAAATTGTTATCCG
CTCACAATTCCACACAACATACGAGCCGGAAGCATAAAGTGTAAAGCCTGGGGTGCCTAATGAGTGAGCT
AACTCACATTAATTGCGTTGCGCTCACTGCCCGCTTTCCAGTCGGGAAACCTGTCGTGCCAGCTGCATTA
ATGAATCGGCCAACGCGCGGGGAGAGGCGGTTTGCGTATTGGGCGCTCTTCCGCTTCCTCGCTCACTGAC
TCGCTGCGCTCGGTCGTTCGGCTGCGGCGAGCGGTATCAGCTCACTCAAAGGCGGTAATACGGTTATCCA
CAGAATCAGGGGATAACGCAGGAAAGAACATGTGAGCAAAAGGCCAGCAAAAGGCCAGGAACCGTAAAAA
GGCCGCGTTGCTGGCGTTTTTCCATAGGCTCCGCCCCCCTGACGAGCATCACAAAAATCGACGCTCAAGT
CAGAGGTGGCGAAACCCGACAGGACTATAAAGATACCAGGCGTTTCCCCCTGGAAGCTCCCTCGTGCGCT
CTCCTGTTCCGACCCTGCCGCTTACCGGATACCTGTCCGCCTTTCTCCCTTCGGGAAGCGTGGCGCTTTC
TCATAGCTCACGCTGTAGGTATCTCAGTTCGGTGTAGGTCGTTCGCTCCAAGCTGGGCTGTGTGCACGAA
CCCCCCGTTCAGCCCGACCGCTGCGCCTTATCCGGTAACTATCGTCTTGAGTCCAACCCGGTAAGACACG
ACTTATCGCCACTGGCAGCAGCCACTGGTAACAGGATTAGCAGAGCGAGGTATGTAGGCGGTGCTACAGA
GTTCTTGAAGTGGTGGCCTAACTACGGCTACACTAGAAGAACAGTATTTGGTATCTGCGCTCTGCTGAAG
CCAGTTACCTTCGGAAAAAGAGTTGGTAGCTCTTGATCCGGCAAACAAACCACCGCTGGTAGCGGTGGTT
TTTTTGTTTGCAAGCAGCAGATTACGCGCAGAAAAAAAGGATCTCAAGAAGATCCTTTGATCTTTTCTAC
GGGGTCTGACGCTCAGTGGAACGAAAACTCACGTTAAGGGATTTTGGTCATGAGATTATCAAAAAGGATC
TTCACCTAGATCCTTTTAAATTAAAAATGAAGTTTTAAATCAATCTAAAGTATATATGAGTAAACTTGGT
CTGACAGTTACCAATGCTTAATCAGTGAGGCACCTATCTCAGCGATCTGTCTATTTCGTTCATCCATAGT
TGCCTGACTCCCCGTCGTGTAGATAACTACGATACGGGAGGGCTTACCATCTGGCCCCAGTGCTGCAATG
ATACCGCGAGACCCACGCTCACCGGCTCCAGATTTATCAGCAATAAACCAGCCAGCCGGAAGGGCCGAGC
GCAGAAGTGGTCCTGCAACTTTATCCGCCTCCATCCAGTCTATTAATTGTTGCCGGGAAGCTAGAGTAAG
TAGTTCGCCAGTTAATAGTTTGCGCAACGTTGTTGCCATTGCTACAGGCATCGTGGTGTCACGCTCGTCG
TTTGGTATGGCTTCATTCAGCTCCGGTTCCCAACGATCAAGGCGAGTTACATGATCCCCCATGTTGTGCA
AAAAAGCGGTTAGCTCCTTCGGTCCTCCGATCGTTGTCAGAAGTAAGTTGGCCGCAGTGTTATCACTCAT
GGTTATGGCAGCACTGCATAATTCTCTTACTGTCATGCCATCCGTAAGATGCTTTTCTGTGACTGGTGAG
TACTCAACCAAGTCATTCTGAGAATAGTGTATGCGGCGACCGAGTTGCTCTTGCCCGGCGTCAATACGGG
ATAATACCGCGCCACATAGCAGAACTTTAAAAGTGCTCATCATTGGAAAACGTTCTTCGGGGCGAAAACT
CTCAAGGATCTTACCGCTGTTGAGATCCAGTTCGATGTAACCCACTCGTGCACCCAACTGATCTTCAGCA
TCTTTTACTTTCACCAGCGTTTCTGGGTGAGCAAAAACAGGAAGGCAAAATGCCGCAAAAAAGGGAATAA
GGGCGACACGGAAATGTTGAATACTCATACTCTTCCTTTTTCAATATTATTGAAGCATTTATCAGGGTTA
TTGTCTCATGAGCGGATACATATTTGAATGTATTTAGAAAAATAAACAAATAGGGGTTCCGCGCACATTT
CCCCGAAAAGTG
Features (pLannotate 1.2.2; 25 found; start..end, strand, type, name):
     40..92      -  misc_feature   bom (fragment): basis of mobility region from pBR322
    247..626     +  enhancer       CMV enhancer: human cytomegalovirus immediate early enhancer
    627..830     +  promoter       CMV promoter: human cytomegalovirus (CMV) immediate early promoter
    826..859     +  LTR            5' LTR (truncated) (fragment): truncated 5' long terminal repeat (LTR) from HIV-1
    875..893     +  promoter       T7 promoter: promoter for bacteriophage T7 RNA polymerase
    934..954     +  CDS            capTEV™ (fragment): composite tag for in vivo biotinylation, TEV protease cleavage, and 6xHis tagging
    955..987     +  CDS            T7 tag (gene 10 leader): leader peptide from bacteriophage T7 gene 10 promotes efficient translation in E. coli
    991..1014    +  CDS            Xpress™ tag: Xpress™ epitope tag, including an enterokinase recognition and cleavage site
   1021..1728    +  CDS            mCherry: mCherry is a basic (constitutively fluorescent) red fluorescent protein published in 2004, derived from Discosoma sp.. It is reported to be a very rapidly-maturing monomer with low acid sensitivity.
   1912..1938    +  CDS            NES: nuclear export signal from the HIV Rev protein (Fischer et al., 1995)
   1957..1975    -  promoter       SP6 promoter: promoter for bacteriophage SP6 RNA polymerase
   2001..2225    +  polyA_signal   bGH poly(A) signal: bovine growth hormone polyadenylation signal
   2229..2250    +  promoter       SV40 promoter (fragment): SV40 enhancer and early promoter
   2271..2699    +  rep_origin     f1 ori (sequence partly withheld): f1 bacteriophage origin of replication; arrow indicates direction of (+) strand synthesis
   2713..3042    +  promoter       SV40 promoter: SV40 enhancer and early promoter
   3109..3900    +  CDS            neo: KKA2_KLEPN - Also known as kan, nptII. Experimental evidence at protein level: Swiss-Prot protein existence level 1. Resistance to kanamycin, neomycin, paromomycin, ribostamycin, butirosin and gentamicin B. From Klebsiella pneumoniae.
   3924..4082    +  CDS            ble (fragment): BLE_KLEPN - Experimental evidence at protein level: Swiss-Prot protein existence level 1. Binding protein with a strong affinity to the bleomycin family of antibiotics. Binds to CL990; an antimitotic-antibiotic compound. From Klebsiella pneumoniae.
   4077..4198    +  polyA_signal   SV40 poly(A) signal: SV40 polyadenylation signal
   4271..4287    -  protein_bind   lac operator: The lac repressor binds to the lac operator to inhibit transcription in E. coli. This inhibition can be relieved by adding lactose or isopropyl-β-D-thiogalactopyranoside (IPTG). lac repressor encoded by lacI
   4295..4325    -  promoter       lac promoter: promoter for the E. coli lac operon
   4340..4361    -  protein_bind   CAP binding site: CAP binding activates transcription in the presence of cAMP. E. coli catabolite activator protein
   4374..4466    -  CDS            lacI (fragment): lac repressor; lacI; The lac repressor binds to the lac operator to inhibit transcription in E. coli. This inhibition can be relieved by adding lactose or isopropyl-β-D-thiogalactopyranoside (IPTG).
   4649..5237    -  rep_origin     ori: high-copy-number ColE1/pMB1/pBR322/pUC origin of replication
   5408..6268    -  CDS            AmpR: β-lactamase; bla; confers resistance to ampicillin, carbenicillin, and related antibiotics
   6269..6373    -  promoter       AmpR promoter: bla
