[The description below was written by a language model from this plasmid's Addgene catalogue record and pLannotate feature annotations shown in this document.]
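Description:
pcDNA3-Akt-STOPS-NES is a mammalian expression plasmid built on the Invitrogen pcDNA3 backbone, about 6.4 kb in total, that encodes a cytosol-targeted version of Akt-STOPS. According to the associated publication title, Akt-STOPS is a tool for location-specific inhibition of Akt. In bacteria the plasmid replicates from a high-copy ColE1/pUC-type origin and is selected through the AmpR β-lactamase gene. An f1 origin is also present. For mammalian cells, an SV40 early promoter drives a neomycin phosphotransferase gene followed by an SV40 poly(A) signal, which permits G418 selection of stable transfectants.

The roughly 0.9 kb insert sits between BamHI and XbaI sites. It is transcribed from the CMV immediate-early enhancer and promoter and terminated by the bGH polyadenylation signal. The open reading frame begins with backbone-derived leader tags: a 6xHis stretch (which the annotation software labels as a capTEV fragment), the T7 gene 10 leader tag and the Xpress epitope with its enterokinase site. mCherry follows these tags and provides a red fluorescent readout of expression and localisation.

Downstream of mCherry lies an unannotated segment of under 200 bp that presumably encodes the Akt-STOPS element, although the record does not describe its composition or mechanism. The fusion ends with a nuclear export signal derived from HIV Rev, which keeps the protein out of the nucleus and confines it to the cytosol. T7 and SP6 promoters flank the cassette, as is standard for pcDNA3. The short hits to an HIV LTR, ble and lacI are probably annotation artefacts of backbone sequence. The construct is intended for perturbing Akt activity specifically in the cytosolic compartment, which allows comparison with its effects elsewhere in the cell, such as the nucleus.
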