Addgene plasmid #175008: pcDNA3-Akt-STOPS-NES
Purpose: Cytosol-targeted Akt-STOPS.
Depositing lab: Jin Zhang. Depositing organization: University of California, San Diego (UCSD). Publication: Location-specific inhibition of Akt reveals regulation of mTORC1 activity in the nucleus. Zhou X, Zhong Y, Molinar-Inglis O, Kunkel MT, Chen M, Sun T, Zhang J, Shyy JY, Trejo J, Newton AC, Zhang J. Nat Commun. 2020 Nov 30;11(1):6088. doi: 10.1038/s41467-020-19937-w. PubMed 33257668.
Backbone
  Vector backbone: pcDNA3
  Backbone manufacturer: Invitrogen
  Backbone size w/o insert (bp): 5472
  Total vector size (bp): 6393
  Vector type: Mammalian Expression
  Selectable markers: Neomycin (select with G418)
Growth in bacteria
  Bacterial resistance: Ampicillin, 100 μg/mL
  Growth temperature: 37°C
  Growth strain: DH5alpha
  Copy number: High Copy
Gene/Insert
  Gene/Insert name: mCherry-Akt-STOPS-NES
  Insert size (bp): 921
  Promoter: CMV
  Tag / fusion protein: 6xHIS - T7 tag (gene 10 leader) - Xpress (TM) tag (N terminal on backbone); mCherry (N terminal on insert); Nuclear export signal (C terminal on insert)
  Cloning method: Restriction Enzyme; 5′ cloning site BamHI (not destroyed); 3′ cloning site XbaI (not destroyed)
  Sequencing primers: 5′ CMV forward; 3′ BGH reverse
Terms and licenses: Academic/Nonprofit Terms; Industry Terms: Not Available to Industry
How to cite: pcDNA3-Akt-STOPS-NES was a gift from Jin Zhang (Addgene plasmid # 175008 ; http://n2t.net/addgene:175008 ; RRID:Addgene_175008)
